>Addgene plasmid #90336 | pLminP_Luc2P_RE2 | addgene full sequence | sequence record 491987 | Addgene NGS Result
TGTAGTCTTATGCAATACTCTTGTAGTCTTGCAACATGGTAACGATGAGTTAGCAACATGCCTTACAAGG
AGAGAAAAAGCACCGTGCATGCCGATTGGTGGAAGTAAGGTGGTACGATCGTGCCTTATTAGGAAGGCAA
CAGACGGGTCTGACATGGATTGGACGAACCACTGAATTGCCGCATTGCAGAGATATTGTATTTAAGTGCC
TAGCTCGATACATAAACGGGTCTCTCTGGTTAGACCAGATCTGAGCCTGGGAGCTCTCTGGCTAACTAGG
GAACCCACTGCTTAAGCCTCAATAAAGCTTGCCTTGAGTGCTTCAAGTAGTGTGTGCCCGTCTGTTGTGT
GACTCTGGTAACTAGAGATCCCTCAGACCCTTTTAGTCAGTGTGGAAAATCTCTAGCAGTGGCGCCCGAA
CAGGGACTTGAAAGCGAAAGGGAAACCAGAGGAGCTCTCTCGACGCAGGACTCGGCTTGCTGAAGCGCGC
ACGGCAAGAGGCGAGGGGCGGCGACTGGTGAGTACGCCAAAAATTTTGACTAGCGGAGGCTAGAAGGAGA
GAGATGGGTGCGAGAGCGTCAGTATTAAGCGGGGGAGAATTAGATCGCGATGGGAAAAAATTCGGTTAAG
GCCAGGGGGAAAGAAAAAATATAAATTAAAACATATAGTATGGGCAAGCAGGGAGCTAGAACGATTCGCA
GTTAATCCTGGCCTGTTAGAAACATCAGAAGGCTGTAGACAAATACTGGGACAGCTACAACCATCCCTTC
AGACAGGATCAGAAGAACTTAGATCATTATATAATACAGTAGCAACCCTCTATTGTGTGCATCAAAGGAT
AGAGATAAAAGACACCAAGGAAGCTTTAGACAAGATAGAGGAAGAGCAAAACAAAAGTAAGACCACCGCA
CAGCAAGCGGCCGCTGATCTTCAGACCTGGAGGAGGAGATATGAGGGACAATTGGAGAAGTGAATTATAT
AAATATAAAGTAGTAAAAATTGAACCATTAGGAGTAGCACCCACCAAGGCAAAGAGAAGAGTGGTGCAGA
GAGAAAAAAGAGCAGTGGGAATAGGAGCTTTGTTCCTTGGGTTCTTGGGAGCAGCAGGAAGCACTATGGG
CGCAGCGTCAATGACGCTGACGGTACAGGCCAGACAATTATTGTCTGGTATAGTGCAGCAGCAGAACAAT
TTGCTGAGGGCTATTGAGGCGCAACAGCATCTGTTGCAACTCACAGTCTGGGGCATCAAGCAGCTCCAGG
CAAGAATCCTGGCTGTGGAAAGATACCTAAAGGATCAACAGCTCCTGGGGATTTGGGGTTGCTCTGGAAA
ACTCATTTGCACCACTGCTGTGCCTTGGAATGCTAGTTGGAGTAATAAATCTCTGGAACAGATTTGGAAT
CACACGACCTGGATGGAGTGGGACAGAGAAATTAACAATTACACAAGCTTAATACACTCCTTAATTGAAG
AATCGCAAAACCAGCAAGAAAAGAATGAACAAGAATTATTGGAATTAGATAAATGGGCAAGTTTGTGGAA
TTGGTTTAACATAACAAATTGGCTGTGGTATATAAAATTATTCATAATGATAGTAGGAGGCTTGGTAGGT
TTAAGAATAGTTTTTGCTGTACTTTCTATAGTGAATAGAGTTAGGCAGGGATATTCACCATTATCGTTTC
AGACCCACCTCCCAACCCCGAGGGGACCCGACAGGCCCGAAGGAATAGAAGAAGAAGGTGGAGAGAGAGA
CAGAGACAGATCCATTCGATTAGTGAACGGATCTCGACGGTATCGGTTAACTTTTAAAAGAAAAGGGGGG
ATTGGGGGGTACAGTGCAGGGGAAAGAATAGTAGACATAATAGCAACAGACATACAAACTAAAGAATTAC
AAAAACAAATTACAAAAATTCAAAATTTTATCGATCGCACCAGCGTGTGGATCCTCGAGACAGGTGCTGA
CGTGGCATTCCTCGAGACAGGTGCTGACGTGGCATTCCTCGAGACAGGTGCTGACGTGGCATTCCTCGAG
ACAGGTGCTGACGTGGCATTCCTCGAGACAGGTGCTGACGTGGCATTCGATCCGAGAACAGATCTGGCCT
CGGCGGCCAAGCTTAGACACTAGAGGGTATATAATGGAAGCTCGACTTCCAGCTTGGCAATCCGGTACTG
TTGGTAAAGCCACCATGGAAGATGCCAAAAACATTAAGAAGGGCCCAGCGCCATTCTACCCACTCGAAGA
CGGGACCGCCGGCGAGCAGCTGCACAAAGCCATGAAGCGCTACGCCCTGGTGCCCGGCACCATCGCCTTT
ACCGACGCACATATCGAGGTGGACATTACCTACGCCGAGTACTTCGAGATGAGCGTTCGGCTGGCAGAAG
CTATGAAGCGCTATGGGCTGAATACAAACCATCGGATCGTGGTGTGCAGCGAGAATAGCTTGCAGTTCTT
CATGCCCGTGTTGGGTGCCCTGTTCATCGGTGTGGCTGTGGCCCCAGCTAACGACATCTACAACGAGCGC
GAGCTGCTGAACAGCATGGGCATCAGCCAGCCCACCGTCGTATTCGTGAGCAAGAAAGGGCTGCAAAAGA
TCCTCAACGTGCAAAAGAAGCTACCGATCATACAAAAGATCATCATCATGGATAGCAAGACCGACTACCA
GGGCTTCCAAAGCATGTACACCTTCGTGACTTCCCATTTGCCACCCGGCTTCAACGAGTACGACTTCGTG
CCCGAGAGCTTCGACCGGGACAAAACCATCGCCCTGATCATGAACAGTAGTGGCAGTACCGGATTGCCCA
AGGGCGTAGCCCTACCGCACCGCACCGCTTGTGTCCGATTCAGTCATGCCCGCGACCCCATCTTCGGCAA
CCAGATCATCCCCGACACCGCTATCCTCAGCGTGGTGCCATTTCACCACGGCTTCGGCATGTTCACCACG
CTGGGCTACTTGATCTGCGGCTTTCGGGTCGTGCTCATGTACCGCTTCGAGGAGGAGCTATTCTTGCGCA
GCTTGCAAGACTATAAGATTCAATCTGCCCTGCTGGTGCCCACACTATTTAGCTTCTTCGCTAAGAGCAC
TCTCATCGACAAGTACGACCTAAGCAACTTGCACGAGATCGCCAGCGGCGGGGCGCCGCTCAGCAAGGAG
GTAGGTGAGGCCGTGGCCAAACGCTTCCACCTACCAGGCATCCGCCAGGGCTACGGCCTGACAGAAACAA
CCAGCGCCATTCTGATCACCCCCGAAGGGGACGACAAGCCTGGCGCAGTAGGCAAGGTGGTGCCCTTCTT
CGAGGCTAAGGTGGTGGACTTGGACACCGGTAAGACACTGGGTGTGAACCAGCGCGGCGAGCTGTGCGTC
CGTGGCCCCATGATCATGAGCGGCTACGTTAACAACCCCGAGGCTACAAACGCTCTCATCGACAAGGACG
GCTGGCTGCACAGCGGCGACATCGCCTACTGGGACGAGGACGAGCACTTCTTCATCGTGGACCGGCTGAA
GAGCCTGATCAAATACAAGGGCTACCAGGTAGCCCCAGCCGAACTGGAGAGCATCCTGCTGCAACACCCC
AACATCTTCGACGCCGGGGTCGCCGGCCTGCCCGACGACGATGCCGGCGAGCTGCCCGCCGCAGTCGTCG
TGCTGGAACACGGTAAAACCATGACCGAGAAGGAGATCGTGGACTATGTGGCCAGCCAGGTTACAACCGC
CAAGAAGCTGCGCGGTGGTGTTGTGTTCGTGGACGAGGTGCCTAAAGGACTGACCGGCAAGTTGGACGCC
CGCAAGATCCGCGAGATTCTCATTAAGGCCAAGAAGGGCGGCAAGATCGCCGTGAATTCTCACGGCTTCC
CTCCCGAGGTGGAGGAGCAGGCCGCCGGCACCCTGCCCATGAGCTGCGCCCAGGAGAGCGGCATGGATAG
ACACCCTGCTGCTTGCGCCAGCGCCAGGATCAACGTCTAAGGCCGCGACTCTAGAACGCGTCACTGCGGC
TTGCCGGGGCGGTGACTCGACTACAGACATCAGCGCGTACCGGTTAGTAATGATCGACAATCAACCTCTG
GATTACAAAATTTGTGAAAGATTGACTGGTATTCTTAACTATGTTGCTCCTTTTACGCTATGTGGATACG
CTGCTTTAATGCCTTTGTATCATGCTATTGCTTCCCGTATGGCTTTCATTTTCTCCTCCTTGTATAAATC
CTGGTTGCTGTCTCTTTATGAGGAGTTGTGGCCCGTTGTCAGGCAACGTGGCGTGGTGTGCACTGTGTTT
GCTGACGCAACCCCCACTGGTTGGGGCATTGCCACCACCTGTCAGCTCCTTTCCGGGACTTTCGCTTTCC
CCCTCCCTATTGCCACGGCGGAACTCATCGCCGCCTGCCTTGCCCGCTGCTGGACAGGGGCTCGGCTGTT
GGGCACTGACAATTCCGTGGTGTTGTCGGGGAAGCTGACGTCCTTTCCATGGCTGCTCGCCTGTGTTGCC
ACCTGGATTCTGCGCGGGACGTCCTTCTGCTACGTCCCTTCGGCCCTCAATCCAGCGGACCTTCCTTCCC
GCGGCCTGCTGCCGGCTCTGCGGCCTCTTCCGCGTCTTCGCCTTCGCCCTCAGACGAGTCGGATCTCCCT
TTGGGCCGCCTCCCCGCCTGGCGATGGTACCGGTGTGGAAAGTCCCCAGGCTCCCCAGCAGGCAGAAGTA
TGCAAAGCATGCATCTCAATTAGTCAGCAACCAGGTGTGGAAAGTCCCCAGGCTCCCCAGCAGGCAGAAG
TATGCAAAGCATGCATCTCAATTAGTCAGCAACCATAGTCCCGCCCCTAACTCCGCCCATCCCGCCCCTA
ACTCCGCCCAGTTCCGCCCATTCTCCGCCCCATGGCTGACTAATTTTTTTTATTTATGCAGAGGCCGAGG
CCGCCTCTGCCTCTGAGCTATTCCAGAAGTAGTGAGGAGGCTTTTTTGGAGGCCTAGGCTTTTGCAAAAA
GCTCCCGGGAGCTTGTATATCCATTTTCGGATCTGATCAGCACCTAGCATGGTGAGCAAGGGCGAGGAGC
TGTTCACCGGGGTGGTGCCCATCCTGGTCGAGCTGGACGGCGACGTAAACGGCCACAAGTTCAGCGTGTC
CGGCGAGGGCGAGGGCGATGCCACCTACGGCAAGCTGACCCTGAAGTTCATCTGCACCACCGGCAAGCTG
CCCGTGCCCTGGCCCACCCTCGTGACCACCTTCACCTACGGCGTGCAGTGCTTCGCCCGCTACCCCGACC
ACATGAAGCAGCACGACTTCTTCAAGTCCGCCATGCCCGAAGGCTACGTCCAGGAGCGCACCATCTTCTT
CAAGGACGACGGCAACTACAAGACCCGCGCCGAGGTGAAGTTCGAGGGCGACACCCTGGTGAACCGCATC
GAGCTGAAGGGCATCGACTTCAAGGAGGACGGCAACATCCTGGGGCACAAGCTGGAGTACAACTACAACA
GCCACAAGGTCTATATCACCGCCGACAAGCAGAAGAACGGCATCAAGGTGAACTTCAAGACCCGCCACAA
CATCGAGGACGGCAGCGTGCAGCTCGCCGACCACTACCAGCAGAACACCCCCATCGGCGACGGCCCCGTG
CTGCTGCCCGACAACCACTACCTGAGCACCCAGTCCGCCCTGAGCAAAGACCCCAACGAGAAGCGCGATC
ACATGGTCCTGCTGGAGTTCGTGACCGCCGCCGGGATCACTCTCGGCATGGACGAGCTGTACAAGTAAGG
TACCTTTAAGACCAATGACTTACAAGGCAGCTGTAGATCTTAGCCACTTTTTAAAAGAAAAGGGGGGACT
GGAAGGGCTAATTCACTCCCAACGAAGACAAGATCTGCTTTTTGCTTGTACTGGGTCTCTCTGGTTAGAC
CAGATCTGAGCCTGGGAGCTCTCTGGCTAACTAGGGAACCCACTGCTTAAGCCTCAATAAAGCTTGCCTT
GAGTGCTTCAAGTAGTGTGTGCCCGTCTGTTGTGTGACTCTGGTAACTAGAGATCCCTCAGACCCTTTTA
GTCAGTGTGGAAAATCTCTAGCAGTAGTAGTTCATGTCATCTTATTATTCAGTATTTATAACTTGCAAAG
AAATGAATATCAGAGAGTGAGAGGAACTTGTTTATTGCAGCTTATAATGGTTACAAATAAAGCAATAGCA
TCACAAATTTCACAAATAAAGCATTTTTTTCACTGCATTCTAGTTGTGGTTTGTCCAAACTCATCAATGT
ATCTTATCATGTCTGGCTCTAGCTATCCCGCCCCTAACTCCGCCCATCCCGCCCCTAACTCCGCCCAGTT
CCGCCCATTCTCCGCCCCATGGCTGACTAATTTTTTTTATTTATGCAGAGGCCGAGGCCGCCTCGGCCTC
TGAGCTATTCCAGAAGTAGTGAGGAGGCTTTTTTGGAGGCCTAGGGACGTACCCAATTCGCCCTATAGTG
AGTCGTATTACGCGCGCTCACTGGCCGTCGTTTTACAACGTCGTGACTGGGAAAACCCTGGCGTTACCCA
ACTTAATCGCCTTGCAGCACATCCCCCTTTCGCCAGCTGGCGTAATAGCGAAGAGGCCCGCACCGATCGC
CCTTCCCAACAGTTGCGCAGCCTGAATGGCGAATGGG
[124 nt withheld, positions 6618-6741]
C
[91 nt withheld, positions 6743-6833]
A
[49 nt withheld, positions 6835-6883]
CCTTTGACGTTGGAGTCCACGTTCTTT
[37 nt withheld, positions 6911-6947]
ACCCTATCTCGGTCTATTCTTTTGATTTATAAGGGATTTTGCCGATTTCGGCCTATTGGTTAAAAAATGA
GCTGATTTAACAAAAATTTAACGCGAATTTTAACAAAATATTAACGCTTACAATTTAGGTGGCACTTTTC
GGGGAAATGTGCGCGGAACCCCTATTTGTTTATTTTTCTAAATACATTCAAATATGTATCCGCTCATGAG
ACAATAACCCTGATAAATGCTTCAATAATATTGAAAAAGGAAGAGTATGAGTATTCAACATTTCCGTGTC
GCCCTTATTCCCTTTTTTGCGGCATTTTGCCTTCCTGTTTTTGCTCACCCAGAAACGCTGGTGAAAGTAA
AAGATGCTGAAGATCAGTTGGGTGCACGAGTGGGTTACATCGAACTGGATCTCAACAGCGGTAAGATCCT
TGAGAGTTTTCGCCCCGAAGAACGTTTTCCAATGATGAGCACTTTTAAAGTTCTGCTATGTGGCGCGGTA
TTATCCCGTATTGACGCCGGGCAAGAGCAACTCGGTCGCCGCATACACTATTCTCAGAATGACTTGGTTG
AGTACTCACCAGTCACAGAAAAGCATCTTACGGATGGCATGACAGTAAGAGAATTATGCAGTGCTGCCAT
AACCATGAGTGATAACACTGCGGCCAACTTACTTCTGACAACGATCGGAGGACCGAAGGAGCTAACCGCT
TTTTTGCACAACATGGGGGATCATGTAACTCGCCTTGATCGTTGGGAACCGGAGCTGAATGAAGCCATAC
CAAACGACGAGCGTGACACCACGATGCCTGTAGCAATGGCAACAACGTTGCGCAAACTATTAACTGGCGA
ACTACTTACTCTAGCTTCCCGGCAACAATTAATAGACTGGATGGAGGCGGATAAAGTTGCAGGACCACTT
CTGCGCTCGGCCCTTCCGGCTGGCTGGTTTATTGCTGATAAATCTGGAGCCGGTGAGCGTGGGTCTCGCG
GTATCATTGCAGCACTGGGGCCAGATGGTAAGCCCTCCCGTATCGTAGTTATCTACACGACGGGGAGTCA
GGCAACTATGGATGAACGAAATAGACAGATCGCTGAGATAGGTGCCTCACTGATTAAGCATTGGTAACTG
TCAGACCAAGTTTACTCATATATACTTTAGATTGATTTAAAACTTCATTTTTAATTTAAAAGGATCTAGG
TGAAGATCCTTTTTGATAATCTCATGACCAAAATCCCTTAACGTGAGTTTTCGTTCCACTGAGCGTCAGA
CCCCGTAGAAAAGATCAAAGGATCTTCTTGAGATCCTTTTTTTCTGCGCGTAATCTGCTGCTTGCAAACA
AAAAAACCACCGCTACCAGCGGTGGTTTGTTTGCCGGATCAAGAGCTACCAACTCTTTTTCCGAAGGTAA
CTGGCTTCAGCAGAGCGCAGATACCAAATACTGTTCTTCTAGTGTAGCCGTAGTTAGGCCACCACTTCAA
GAACTCTGTAGCACCGCCTACATACCTCGCTCTGCTAATCCTGTTACCAGTGGCTGCTGCCAGTGGCGAT
AAGTCGTGTCTTACCGGGTTGGACTCAAGACGATAGTTACCGGATAAGGCGCAGCGGTCGGGCTGAACGG
GGGGTTCGTGCACACAGCCCAGCTTGGAGCGAACGACCTACACCGAACTGAGATACCTACAGCGTGAGCT
ATGAGAAAGCGCCACGCTTCCCGAAGGGAGAAAGGCGGACAGGTATCCGGTAAGCGGCAGGGTCGGAACA
GGAGAGCGCACGAGGGAGCTTCCAGGGGGAAACGCCTGGTATCTTTATAGTCCTGTCGGGTTTCGCCACC
TCTGACTTGAGCGTCGATTTTTGTGATGCTCGTCAGGGGGGCGGAGCCTATGGAAAAACGCCAGCAACGC
GGCCTTTTTACGGTTCCTGGCCTTTTGCTGGCCTTTTGCTCACATGTTCTTTCCTGCGTTATCCCCTGAT
TCTGTGGATAACCGTATTACCGCCTTTGAGTGAGCTGATACCGCTCGCCGCAGCCGAACGACCGAGCGCA
GCGAGTCAGTGAGCGAGGAAGCGGAAGAGCGCCCAATACGCAAACCGCCTCTCCCCGCGCGTTGGCCGAT
TCATTAATGCAGCTGGCACGACAGGTTTCCCGACTGGAAAGCGGGCAGTGAGCGCAACGCAATTAATGTG
AGTTAGCTCACTCATTAGGCACCCCAGGCTTTACACTTTATGCTTCCGGCTCGTATGTTGTGTGGAATTG
TGAGCGGATAACAATTTCACACAGGAAACAGCTATGACCATGATTACGCCAAGCGCGCAATTAACCCTCA
CTAAAGGGAACAAAAGCTGGAGCTGCAAGCTTAA
Features (pLannotate 1.2.2; 28 found; start..end, strand, type, name):
      1..227     +  promoter       RSV promoter: Rous sarcoma virus enhancer/promoter
    228..408     +  LTR            5' LTR (truncated): truncated 5' long terminal repeat (LTR) from HIV-1
    455..580     +  misc_feature   HIV-1 Ψ: packaging signal of human immunodeficiency virus type 1
    564..927     +  CDS            HIV-1 gag (fragment): gag protein from human immunodeficiency virus 1; gag
   1073..1306    +  misc_feature   RRE: The Rev response element (RRE) of HIV-1 allows for Rev-dependent mRNA export from the nucleus to the cytoplasm.
   1683..1783    +  CDS            Rev (fragment): human immunodeficiency virus 1 (HIV-1) Rev protein; rev; enhances nuclear export of unspliced and incompletely spliced viral mRNAs
   1802..1919    +  misc_feature   cPPT/CTS: central polypurine tract and central termination sequence of HIV-1
   2121..2152    +  promoter       minP: minimal TATA-box promoter with low basal activity
   2185..3834    +  CDS            luciferase: firefly luciferase synthetic luc2 version of the luciferase gene
   3838..3957    +  CDS            hPEST: PEST degradation sequence from mouse ornithine decarboxylase human codon-optimized
   4049..4637    +  misc_feature   WPRE: woodchuck hepatitis virus posttranscriptional regulatory element
   4652..4968    +  promoter       SV40 promoter: SV40 enhancer and early promoter
   5019..5738    +  CDS            EmGFP: Emerald GFP mammalian codon-optimized
   5737..5808    +  CDS            nef (fragment): NEF_HV1Z2 - Experimental evidence at protein level: Swiss-Prot protein existence level 1. Extracellular Nef protein targets CD4(+) T-lymphocytes for apoptosis by interacting with CXCR4 surface receptors. From Human immunodeficiency virus type 1 group M subtype D (isolate Z2/CDC-Z34) (HIV-1).
   5810..6043    +  LTR            3' LTR (ΔU3): self-inactivating 3' long terminal repeat (LTR) from HIV-1
   6115..6236    +  polyA_signal   SV40 poly(A) signal: SV40 polyadenylation signal
   6276..6411    +  rep_origin     SV40 ori: SV40 origin of replication
   6432..6450    -  promoter       T7 promoter: promoter for bacteriophage T7 RNA polymerase
   6458..6613    +  CDS            lacZα (fragment): LacZα fragment of β-galactosidase; lacZ fragment
   6618..7046    +  rep_origin     f1 ori (sequence partly withheld): f1 bacteriophage origin of replication; arrow indicates direction of (+) strand synthesis
   7099..7203    +  promoter       AmpR promoter: bla
   7204..8064    +  CDS            AmpR: β-lactamase; bla; confers resistance to ampicillin, carbenicillin, and related antibiotics
   8235..8823    +  rep_origin     ori: high-copy-number ColE1/pMB1/pBR322/pUC origin of replication
   9006..9098    +  CDS            lacI (fragment): lac repressor; lacI; The lac repressor binds to the lac operator to inhibit transcription in E. coli. This inhibition can be relieved by adding lactose or isopropyl-β-D-thiogalactopyranoside (IPTG).
   9111..9132    +  protein_bind   CAP binding site: CAP binding activates transcription in the presence of cAMP. E. coli catabolite activator protein
   9147..9177    +  promoter       lac promoter: promoter for the E. coli lac operon
   9185..9201    +  protein_bind   lac operator: The lac repressor binds to the lac operator to inhibit transcription in E. coli. This inhibition can be relieved by adding lactose or isopropyl-β-D-thiogalactopyranoside (IPTG). lac repressor encoded by lacI
   9246..9264    +  promoter       T3 promoter: promoter for bacteriophage T3 RNA polymerase
