[The description below was written by a language model from this plasmid's Addgene catalogue record and pLannotate feature annotations shown in this document.]
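Description:
pLminP_Luc2P_RE2 is a lentiviral transcriptional reporter for the ATF6 arm of the unfolded protein response, built on the pLenti7.3 backbone with reporter components derived from a pGL4-series luciferase vector. It is a roughly 9.3 kb third-generation-style, self-inactivating transfer plasmid. An RSV promoter drives a truncated HIV-1 5' LTR, followed by the Ψ packaging signal with a gag fragment, the Rev response element and the cPPT/CTS, and the vector genome ends in a ΔU3 3' LTR with a downstream SV40 polyadenylation signal. In bacteria it is maintained through a high-copy pUC-type origin and ampicillin resistance. An f1 origin, an SV40 origin and residual lac, T7 and T3 elements are also present in the backbone.

The payload is firefly luciferase in the synthetic luc2 form fused at its C-terminus to an hPEST degradation sequence (Luc2P), which shortens the protein's half-life so that the signal tracks changes in transcription more closely. It sits behind a minimal TATA-box promoter (minP) with low basal activity. The catalogue entry lists the promoter as ATF6 and the purpose as a UPRE reporter, implying that ATF6-responsive elements lie upstream of minP. The feature table does not annotate these sites, although an unannotated gap lies between the cPPT/CTS and minP. A WPRE follows the reporter to enhance transcript expression. A separate SV40 promoter drives Emerald GFP, listed in the catalogue as eGFP, as a constitutive marker for identifying or sorting transduced cells, since no drug selection cassette is annotated. The construct is suited to stable delivery of a pathway-activity readout for ER stress signalling. The associated publication concerns inferring pathway activity alongside gene expression by RNA sequencing.
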