Addgene plasmid #90336: pLminP_Luc2P_RE2
Purpose: ATF6 - Unfolded protein response element (UPRE) gene reporter
Depositing lab: Ramnik Xavier. Depositing organization: Broad Institute. Publication: Simultaneous Pathway Activity Inference and Gene Expression Analysis Using RNA Sequencing. O'Connell DJ, Kolde R, Sooknah M, Graham DB, Sundberg TB, Latorre IJ, Mikkelsen TS, Xavier RJ. Cell Syst. 2016 May 25;2(5):323-34. doi: 10.1016/j.cels.2016.04.011. Epub 2016 May 19. PubMed 27211859.
Backbone
  Vector backbone: pLenti7.3
  Backbone manufacturer: Thermo Fisher
  Backbone size w/o insert (bp): 7251
  Total vector size (bp): 9293
  Vector type: Lentiviral
  Selectable markers: eGFP
Growth in bacteria
  Bacterial resistance: Ampicillin, 100 μg/mL
  Growth temperature: 30°C
  Growth strain: NEB Stable
  Copy number: High Copy
Gene/Insert
  Gene/Insert name: Firefly luciferase (alt name: Luc2P)
  Species: P. pyralis
  Insert size (bp): 1776
  Promoter: ATF6
  Cloning method: Gibson Cloning
  Sequencing primers: 5′ GGTACAGTGCAGGGGAAAGA
Resource information
  A portion of this plasmid was derived from a plasmid made by: pGL4.29 reporter vector (Promega)
Terms and licenses: Academic/Nonprofit Terms; Industry Terms: Not Available to Industry
How to cite: pLminP_Luc2P_RE2 was a gift from Ramnik Xavier (Addgene plasmid # 90336 ; http://n2t.net/addgene:90336 ; RRID:Addgene_90336)
